>Addgene plasmid #239126 | pLS415 | addgene full sequence | sequence record 474389 | Addgene NGS Result
TATGTATCCGCTCATGAGACAATAACCCTGATAAATGCTTCAATAATATTGAAAAAGGAAGAGTATGAGT
ATTCAACATTTCCGTGTCGCCCTTATTCCCTTTTTTGCGGCATTTTGCCTTCCTGTTTTTGCTCACCCAG
AAACGCTGGTGAAAGTAAAAGATGCAGAAGATCAGTTGGGTGCGCGAGTGGGTTACATCGAACTGGACCT
CAACAGTGGTAAGATACTAGAGAGTTTTCGCCCCGAAGAACGATTCCCAATGATGTCCACTTTTAAGGTT
CTGCTATGTGGCGCGGTATTATCCCGTATTGACGCGGGGCAAGAGCAACTAGGTCGCCGCATACACTATT
CTCAGAATGACTTGGTTGAGTATTCACCAGTCACAGAAAAGCATCTTACGGATGGCATGACAGTAAGAGA
ATTATGTAGTGCTGCCATAACGATGAGTGATAACACGGCGGCGAACTTACTTCTGACAACGATTGGAGGA
CCAAAGGAGCTAACCGCTTTTTTGCACAACATGGGGGATCATGTAACTCGCCTTGATCGTTGGGAACCAG
AGCTGAATGAAGCCATACCAAACGACGAGCGTGACACCACGATGCCTGTTGCTATGGCAACAACCTTGCG
GAAACTATTAACTGGCGAACTACTTACTCTAGCTTCCCGGCAACAGTTAATAGACTGGATGGAGGCTGAT
AAAGTTGCAGGACCACTTCTGCGCTCTGCGCTTCCGGCTGGCTGGTTTATTGCTGATAAATCTGGGGCCG
GAGAGCGTGGGTCACGCGGTATCATAGCAGCACTAGGGCCAGATGGTAAGCCCTCCCGTATCGTAGTTAT
CTACACGACGGGGAGCCAGGCAACTATGGATGAACGAAATAGACAGATCGCTGAGATAGGTGCGTCACTG
ATTAAGCATTGGTAGTAGAAAAGATCAAAGGATCTTCTTGAGATCCTTTTTTTCTGCGCGTAATCTGCTG
CTTGCAAACAAAAAAACCACCGCTACCAGCGGTGGTTTGTTTGCCGGATCAAGAGCTACCAACTCTTTTT
CCGAAGGTAACTGGCTTCAGCAGAGCGCAGATACCAAATACTGTCCTTCTAGTGTAGCCGTAGTTAGGCC
ACCACTTCAAGAACTCTGTAGCACCGCCTACATACCTCGCTCTGCTAATCCTGTTACCAGTGGCTGCTGC
CAGTGGCGATAAGTCGTGTCTTACCGGGTTGGACTCAAGACGATAGTTACCGGATAAGGCGCAGCGGTCG
GGCTGAACGGGGGGTTCGTGCACACAGCCCAGCTTGGAGCGAACGACCTACACCGAACTGAGATACCTAC
AGCGTGAGCTATGAGAAAGCGCCACGCTTCCCGAAGGGAGAAAGGCGGACAGGTATCCGGTAAGCGGCAG
GGTCGGAACAGGAGAGCGCACGAGGGAGCTTCCAGGGGGAAACGCCTGGTATCTTTATAGTCCTGTCGGG
TTTCGCCACCTCTGACTTGAGCGTCGATTTTTGTGATGCTCGTCAGGGGGGCGGAGCCTATGGAAAATCA
CGTGCTATAAAAATAATTATAATTTAAATTTTTTAATATAAATATATAAATTAAAAATAGAAAGTAAAAA
AAGAAATTAAAGAAAAAATAGTTTTTGTTTTCCGAAGATGTAAAAGACTCTAGGGGGATCGCCAACAAAT
ACTACCTTTTATCTTGCTCTTCCTGCTCTCAGGTATTAATGCCGAATTGTTTCATCTTGTCTGTGTAGAA
GACCACACACGAAAATCCTGTGATTTTACATTTTACTTATCGTTAATCGAATGTATATCTATTTAATCTG
CTTTTCTTGTCTAATAAATATATATGTAAAGTACGCTTTTTGTTGAAATTTTTTAAACCTTTGTTTATTT
TTTTTTCTTCATTCCGTAACTCTTCTACCTTCTTTATTTACTTTCTAAAATCCAAATACAAAACATAAAA
ATAAATAAACACAGAGTAAATTCCCAAATTATTCCATCATTAAAAGATACGAGGCGCGTGTAAGTTACAG
GCAAGCGATCCAGGAAACAGCTATGACGCGCGCGAGCTCGGTACCCGGGATCCTCTAGAGTCGACCTGCA
GGCATGCCCTAGGACTGGCCGTCGTTTTACAACTGTGGGAATACTCAGGTATCGTAAGATGCAAGAGTTC
GAGTCTCTTAGCAACCATTATTTTTTTCCTCAACATAACGAGAACACACAGGGGCGCTATCGCACAGAAT
CAAATTCGATGACTGGAAATTTTTTGTTAATTTCAGAGGTCGCCTGACGCATATACCTTTTTCAACTGAA
AAATTGGGAGAAAAAGGAAAGGTGAGAGGCCGGAACCGGCTTTTCATATAGAATAGAGAAGCGTTCATGA
CTAAATGCTTGCATCACAATACTTGAAGTTGACAATATTATTTAAGGACCTATTGTTTTTTCCAATAGGT
GGTTAGCAATCGTCTTACTTTCTAACTTTTCTTACCTTTTACATTTCAGCAATATATATATATATTTCAA
GGATATACCATTCTAATGTCTGCCCCTAAGAAGATCGTCGTTTTGCCAGGGGACCACGTTGGTCAAGAAA
TCACAGCCGAAGCCATTAAGGTTCTTAAAGCTATTTCTGATGTTCGTTCCAATGTCAAGTTCGATTTCGA
GAATCATTTAATTGGTGGTGCTGCTATCGACGCTACTGGTGTCCCACTTCCAGATGAGGCTCTGGAAGCC
TCCAAGAAGGCTGATGCCGTTTTGTTAGGTGCTGTGGGTGGTCCTAAATGGGGTACGGGTAGTGTTAGAC
CAGAACAAGGTTTACTAAAAATCCGTAAAGAACTTCAATTATACGCCAATTTAAGACCATGTAACTTTGC
ATCCGATTCTCTTTTAGACTTATCTCCAATCAAGCCACAATTTGCTAAAGGTACTGACTTCGTTGTTGTC
AGAGAATTAGTGGGAGGTATTTACTTTGGTAAGAGAAAGGAGGACGATGGTGATGGTGTCGCTTGGGATA
GTGAACAATACACCGTTCCAGAAGTGCAAAGAATCACAAGAATGGCGGCTTTCATGGCCCTACAACATGA
GCCACCTTTACCTATTTGGTCCTTAGATAAAGCTAATCTTTTGGCCTCATCAAGATTATGGAGAAAAACT
GTGGAGGAAACCATCAAGAACGAGTTTCCTACATTGAAGGTTCAACATCAGTTGATTGATTCTGCCGCCA
TGATCCTAGTTAAGAACCCAACCCACCTAAACGGTATTATTATCACCAGCAATATGTTTGGTGATATTAT
CTCCGATGAAGCCTCCGTTATCCCAGGTTCGTTGGGTTTGTTGCCATCTGCGTCGTTGGCCTCTTTGCCA
GACAAGAACACCGCATTTGGTTTGTACGAACCATGTCACGGTTCTGCGCCAGATTTGCCAAAGAATAAGG
TTGATCCTATCGCCACTATCTTGTCTGCGGCTATGATGTTGAAATTGTCATTGAACTTGCCAGAAGAAGG
TAAGGCCATTGAAGATGCAGTTAAAAAGGTTTTGGATGCAGGAATCAGAACTGGTGATTTAGGTGGTTCC
AATAGTACCACCGAAGTCGGTGATGCTGTCGCCGAAGAAGTTAAGAAAATCCTTGCTTAAAAAGATTCTC
TTTTTTTATGATATTTATACATAAACTATATAAATGAAATTCATAATAGAAACGACACGAAATTACAAAA
TGGAATATGTTCATAGGATATACGAAACTATATACGCAATCTACATACATTTATCAAGAAGGAGAAAAAG
GAGGATAGTAAAGGAATACAGGTAAGCAAATTGATACTAATGGCTCAACGTGATAAGGAAAAAGAATTGC
ACTTTAACATTAAAATTGACAAGGAATAGGTCACCACACAAAAAGTTAGGTGTAACAGAAAATCATAAAA
CTACGATTCCTAATTTGATATTGGAGGATTTTCTCTAAAAAAAAAAAAATACAACAAATAAAAAACACTC
AATGACCTGACCATTTGATGGAGTTTAAGTCAATACCTTCTTGAA
Features (pLannotate 1.2.2; 8 found; start..end, strand, type, name):
      1..64      +  promoter       AmpR promoter: bla
     65..924     +  CDS            AmpR (fragment): β-lactamase; bla; confers resistance to ampicillin, carbenicillin, and related antibiotics
    948..1536    +  rep_origin     ori: high-copy-number ColE1/pMB1/pBR322/pUC origin of replication
   1537..2040    +  misc_feature   CEN/ARS: S. cerevisiae CEN6 centromere fused to an autonomously replicating sequence
   2063..2107    +  misc_feature   MCS (fragment): pUC18/19 multiple cloning site
   2114..2133    +  CDS            lacZα (fragment): LacZα fragment of β-galactosidase; lacZ fragment
   2131..2535    +  promoter       LEU2 promoter: S. cerevisiae LEU2
   2536..3630    +  CDS            LEU2: 3-isopropylmalate dehydrogenase, required for leucine biosynthesis; S. cerevisiae LEU2; yeast auxotrophic marker
