[The description below was written by a language model from this plasmid's Addgene catalogue record and pLannotate feature annotations shown in this document.]
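Description:
pLS415 is an empty-backbone, minimal centromeric shuttle vector for Saccharomyces cerevisiae and E. coli, 4,035 bp in total. It was designed to be compact and to lack restriction sites outside the polylinker, so that the sites in the cloning region remain unique and usable for inserting DNA. No gene or expression cassette is present. The record lists it under bacterial and yeast expression, but the annotated features include no promoter or terminator flanking the polylinker, so any regulatory elements would have to come with the cloned fragment.

For propagation in bacteria, the plasmid carries a β-lactamase gene under its native bla promoter, which confers ampicillin resistance. It also has a ColE1/pUC-type origin of replication. The annotation describes this origin as high-copy, whereas the catalogue entry lists the plasmid as low copy, and the record does not resolve the discrepancy. In yeast, a CEN6 centromere fused to an autonomously replicating sequence (CEN/ARS) provides stable, low-copy maintenance and mitotic segregation. The LEU2 gene, encoding 3-isopropylmalate dehydrogenase and driven by its own promoter, allows selection by leucine prototrophy in leu2 auxotrophic strains.

The cloning region is a fragment of the pUC18/19 multiple cloning site, followed by a very short remnant of lacZα. This remnant is too small to suggest functional blue/white screening. The listed M13 forward and reverse primers are used to sequence inserts. The name and LEU2 marker suggest a slimmed-down counterpart of the classic pRS415-type vectors, suited to single-copy complementation or expression studies in budding yeast.
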