Addgene plasmid #239126: pLS415
Purpose: (Empty Backbone) Minimal centromeric shuttle vector depleted of restriction sites outside the polylinker region, yeast selection marker LEU2
Depositing lab: Sahand Jamal Rahi. Depositing organization: Swiss Federal Institute of Technology (EPFL). Publication: Minimal shuttle vectors for Saccharomyces cerevisiae. Scutteri L, Barth P, Rahi SJ. Synth Biol (Oxf). 2025 May 21;10(1):ysaf010. doi: 10.1093/synbio/ysaf010. eCollection 2025. PubMed 40612073.
Backbone
  Vector backbone: pLS415
  Backbone size (bp): 4035
  Vector type: Bacterial Expression, Yeast Expression ; Centromeric
  Selectable markers: LEU2
Growth in bacteria
  Bacterial resistance: Ampicillin, 100 μg/mL
  Growth temperature: 37°C
  Growth strain: DH5alpha
  Copy number: Low Copy
Gene/Insert
  Sequencing primers: 5′ M13 fwd; 3′ M13 rev
Terms and licenses: Academic/Nonprofit Terms; Industry Terms: Not Available to Industry
How to cite: pLS415 was a gift from Sahand Jamal Rahi (Addgene plasmid # 239126 ; http://n2t.net/addgene:239126 ; RRID:Addgene_239126)
